Addgene plasmid #190615: pReg-CamR
Purpose: Expresses the camphor-responsive biosensor CamR in E. coli
Depositing lab: Andrew Ellington. Depositing organization: University of Texas at Austin. Publication: Evolving a Generalist Biosensor for Bicyclic Monoterpenes. d'Oelsnitz S, Nguyen V, Alper HS, Ellington AD. ACS Synth Biol. 2022 Jan 5. doi: 10.1021/acssynbio.1c00402. PubMed 34985281.
Backbone
  Vector backbone: pBR322-ROP
  Total vector size (bp): 5697
  Vector type: Synthetic Biology
Growth in bacteria
  Bacterial resistance: Ampicillin, 100 μg/mL
  Growth temperature: 37°C
  Growth strain: DH5alpha
  Copy number: High Copy
Gene/Insert
  Gene/Insert name: CamR
  Species: Synthetic; Pseudomonas putida
  Insert size (bp): 661
  GenBank ID: BAA03510.1
Terms and licenses: Academic/Nonprofit Terms; Industry Terms: Not Available to Industry
How to cite: pReg-CamR was a gift from Andrew Ellington (Addgene plasmid # 190615 ; http://n2t.net/addgene:190615 ; RRID:Addgene_190615)
