[The description below was written by a language model from this plasmid's Addgene catalogue record and pLannotate feature annotations shown in this document.]
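Description:
pReg-CamR is a bacterial synthetic-biology plasmid of about 5.7 kb, built on a pBR322-ROP backbone, that expresses the camphor-responsive transcriptional regulator CamR in E. coli. It replicates from a ColE1/pMB1-type origin and retains the rop gene and the bom mobility region of pBR322. Rop normally moderates copy number, although the catalogue entry lists the plasmid as high copy. Selection is by ampicillin through a complete bla gene with its own promoter. The short fragments annotated as KanR, TcR and the tet promoter are partial matches or backbone remnants, not functional markers.

The insert is a roughly 660 bp CamR coding sequence, described as synthetic and derived from Pseudomonas putida. The automated feature table does not annotate this gene directly. It most plausibly occupies the unannotated stretch downstream of the hammerhead ribozyme. A fragment of the constitutive J23119 promoter spans the sequence origin and is followed immediately by the sTRSV hammerhead ribozyme. A self-cleaving element of this kind is commonly used as an insulator that trims the 5' untranslated region and makes expression less dependent on promoter context. This arrangement suggests that the promoter fragment drives the regulator, but the record does not explicitly state which promoter controls CamR. The plasmid also carries a full lacI gene under the lacIq promoter, on the opposite strand, which supplies elevated levels of lac repressor. No lac operator is annotated, so its role in this construct is not clear from the record.

The "pReg" name suggests that this is the regulator half of a biosensor system, used with a separate reporter construct. It comes from work on evolving a generalist sensor for bicyclic monoterpenes.
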