Features (pLannotate 1.2.2; 16 found; start..end, strand, type, name):
     23..72      +  misc_RNA       sTRSV HHRz: hammerhead ribozyme from the tobacco ringspot virus satellite RNA (Khvorova et al., 2003)
    809..851     +  CDS            KanR (fragment): aminoglycoside phosphotransferase; aph(3')-Ia; confers resistance to kanamycin
    870..1097    +  CDS            TcR (fragment): tetracycline efflux protein; tet; confers resistance to tetracycline
   1339..1719    -  CDS            YPB1_ECOLX: Protein predicted: Swiss-Prot protein existence level 4. From Escherichia coli.
   1736..1927    +  CDS            rop: Rop protein, which maintains plasmids at low copy number; rop
   2029..2163    +  misc_feature   bom: basis of mobility region from pBR322
   2349..2937    -  rep_origin     ori: high-copy-number ColE1/pMB1/pBR322/pUC origin of replication
   3108..3968    -  CDS            AmpR: β-lactamase; bla; confers resistance to ampicillin, carbenicillin, and related antibiotics
   3969..4040    -  promoter       AmpR promoter: bla
   4158..4175    -  promoter       tet promoter (fragment): E. coli promoter for tetracycline efflux protein gene
   4194..4215    -  protein_bind   CAP binding site: CAP binding activates transcription in the presence of cAMP. E. coli catabolite activator protein
   4228..5310    -  CDS            lacI: lac repressor; lacI; The lac repressor binds to the lac operator to inhibit transcription in E. coli. This inhibition can be relieved by adding lactose or isopropyl-β-D-thiogalactopyranoside (IPTG).
   5311..5388    -  promoter       lacIq promoter: lacI (mutant); In the lacIq allele, a single base change in the promoter boosts expression of the lacI gene about 10-fold.
   5422..5440    +  promoter       AmpR promoter (fragment): bla
   5480..5507    +  CDS            KanR (fragment): aminoglycoside phosphotransferase; aph(3')-Ia; confers resistance to kanamycin
   5672..2       +  promoter       J23119 promoter (fragment) (across the origin): bacterial promoter (Registry of Standard Biological Parts BBa J23119)
>Addgene plasmid #190615 | pReg-CamR | addgene full sequence | sequence record 383670 | Addgene NGS Result
GCAATCAAGATACTGAGCACAGCTGTCACCGGATGTGCTTTCCGGTCTGATGAGTCCGTGAGGACGAAAC
AGCCTCTACAAATAATTTTGTTTAAACTAGCTGCCGCAGACCCGCACATATGGACATTAAGCAGTCGTTA
CTTCACGCAGCTATGCGCTTACTTAGCGCCAAGGGCCGCGACGGAGCTACCATGCGTGCAATCTGCGCCG
AAGTGGGTGTTACTCCTCCAACTCTGTATCACCATTATGGCGATCTTCAAGGTTTACATAAAGCAGCTAT
CGATGAAACATACCGTCAGGTCGCAGAGGCATATCACGGCGGAACCGAGGAGCGTGGACCGTTAAAAGGC
ATCCGCGACGGCTGGGCCACATTCCTGCAGTTCGCCTATTCAGAGCCAAATATGTGCCGTATGTTGGTTC
AACATATCATGGCAGGAGAACCCCCTTCCATGGTGGCTGATACCCTTCGCGGAGTCGCAGATGATTTAGC
TCAGTTCCATGCACAAGGCCGCTTAACCTTCCCACCGCGTGAGGCCGCCCAATTATTATGGATGGGCGCT
TTGGGTGCACTGACCTATGCACTTTCACGTGAAGGAGCAGGTTACACTCAGGACTTGGCACTGCAGAAGG
CTAAATTAGATATTACACTTGTAGCACTGTTTAATATCGAGGAGGAATAATAATCCTAAGAATTCGAGGA
GTGCAGGCTCGGTAACATACGGTCTAGCTATCTGACTATCGCCGCTGTGAGCTCGGTACCAAATTCCAGA
AAAGAGGCCGCGAAAGCGGCCTTTTTTCGTTTTGGTCCAAGCCCGATGCGCCAGAGTTGTTTCTGAAACA
TGGCAAAGGTATCACTAGTCTTCGCGGCCGCCATGCTGTCCAGGCAGGTAGATGACGACCATCAGGGACA
GCTTCAAGGATCGCTCGCGGCTCTTACCAGCCTAACTTCGATCATTGGACCGCTGATCGTCACGGCGATT
TATGCCGCCTCGGCGAGCACATGGAACGGGTTGGCATGGATTGTAGGCGCCGCCCTATACCTTGTCTGCC
TCCCCGCGTTGCGTCGCGGTGCATGGAGCCGGGCCACCTCGACCTGAATGGAAGCCGGCGGCACCTCGCT
AACGGATTCACCACTCCAAGAATTGGAGCCAATCAATTCTTGCGGAGAACTGTGAATGCGCAAACCAACC
CTTGGCAGAACATATCCATCGCGTCCGCCATCTCCAGCAGCCGCACGCGGCGCATCTCGGGCAGCGTTGG
GTCCTGGCCACGGGTGCGCATGATCGTGCTCCTGTCGTTGAGGACCCGGCTAGGCTGGCGGGGTTGCCTT
ACTGGTTAGCAGAATGAATCACCGATACGCGAGCGAACGTGAAGTGACTGCTGCTGCAAAACGTCTGCGA
CCTGAGCAACAACATGAATGGTCATCGGTTTCCGTGTTTCGTAAAGTCTGGAAACGCGGAAGTCAGCGCC
CTGCACCATTATGTTCCGGATCTGCATCGCAGGATGCTGCTGGCTACCCTGTGGAACACCTACATCTGTA
TTAACGAAGCGCTGGCATTGACCCTGAGTGATTTTTCTCTGGTCCCGCCGCATCCATACCGCCAGTTGTT
TACCCTCACAACGTTCCAGTAACCGGGCATGTTCATCATCAGTAACCCGTATCGTGAGCATCCTCTCTCG
TTTCATCGGTATCATTACCCCCATGAACAGAAATCCCCCTTACACGGAGGCATCAGTGACCAAACAGGAA
AAAACCGCCCTTAACATGGCCCGCTTTATCAGAAGCCAGACATTAACGCTTCTGGAGAAACTCAACGAGC
TGGACGCGGATGAACAGGCAGACATCTGTGAATCGCTTCACGACCACGCTGATGAGCTTTACCGCAGCTG
CCTCGCGCGTTTCGGTGATGACGGTGAAAACCTCTGACACATGCAGCTCCCGGAGACGGTCACAGCTTGT
CTGTAAGCGGATGCCGGGAGCAGACAAGCCCGTCAGGGCGCGTCAGCGGGTGTTGGCGGGTGTCGGGGCG
CAGCCATGACCCAGTCACGTAGCGATAGCGGAGTGTATACTGGCTTAACTATGCGGCATCAGAGCAGATT
GTACTGAGAGTGCACCGGTGTGAAATACCGCACAGATGCGTAAGGAGAAAATACCGCATCAGGCGCTCTT
CCGCTTCCTCGCTCACTGACTCGCTGCGCTCGGTCGTTCGGCTGCGGCGAGCGGTATCAGCTCACTCAAA
GGCGGTAATACGGTTATCCACAGAATCAGGGGATAACGCAGGAAAGAACATGTGAGCAAAAGGCCAGCAA
AAGGCCAGGAACCGTAAAAAGGCCGCGTTGCTGGCGTTTTTCCATAGGCTCCGCCCCCCTGACGAGCATC
ACAAAAATCGACGCTCAAGTCAGAGGTGGCGAAACCCGACAGGACTATAAAGATACCAGGCGTTTCCCCC
TGGAAGCTCCCTCGTGCGCTCTCCTGTTCCGACCCTGCCGCTTACCGGATACCTGTCCGCCTTTCTCCCT
TCGGGAAGCGTGGCGCTTTCTCATAGCTCACGCTGTAGGTATCTCAGTTCGGTGTAGGTCGTTCGCTCCA
AGCTGGGCTGTGTGCACGAACCCCCCGTTCAGCCCGACCGCTGCGCCTTATCCGGTAACTATCGTCTTGA
GTCCAACCCGGTAAGACACGACTTATCGCCACTGGCAGCAGCCACTGGTAACAGGATTAGCAGAGCGAGG
TATGTAGGCGGTGCTACAGAGTTCTTGAAGTGGTGGCCTAACTACGGCTACACTAGAAGGACAGTATTTG
GTATCTGCGCTCTGCTGAAGCCAGTTACCTTCGGAAAAAGAGTTGGTAGCTCTTGATCCGGCAAACAAAC
CACCGCTGGTAGCGGTGGTTTTTTTGTTTGCAAGCAGCAGATTACGCGCAGAAAAAAAGGATCTCAAGAA
GATCCTTTGATCTTTTCTACGGGGTCTGACGCTCAGTGGAACGAAAACTCACGTTAAGGGATTTTGGTCA
TGAGATTATCAAAAAGGATCTTCACCTAGATCCTTTTAAATTAAAAATGAAGTTTTAAATCAATCTAAAG
TATATATGAGTAAACTTGGTCTAACAGTTACCAATGCTTAATCAGTGAGGCACCTATCTCAGCGATCTGT
CTATTTCGTTCATCCATAGTTGCCTGACTCCCCGTCGTGTAGATAACTACGATACGGGAGGGCTTACCAT
CTGGCCCCAGTGCTGCAATGATACCGCGCGATCCACGCTCACCGGCTCCAGATTTATCAGCAATAAACCA
GCCAGCCGGAAGGGCCGAGCGCAGAAGTGGTCCTGCAACTTTATCCGCCTCCATCCAGTCTATTAATTGT
TGCCGGGAAGCTAGAGTAAGTAGTTCGCCAGTTAATAGTTTGCGCAACGTTGTTGCCATTGCTRCAGGCA
TCGTGGTGTCACGCTCGTCGTTTGGTATGGCTTCATTCAGCTCCGGTTCCCAACGATCAAGGCGAGTTAC
ATGATCCCCCATGTTGTGCAAAAAAGCGGTTAGCTCCTTCGGTCCTCCGATCGTTGTCAGAAGTAAGTTG
GCCGCAGTGTTATCACTCATGGTTATGGCAGCACTGCATAATTCTCTTACTGTCATGCCATCCGTAAGAT
GCTTTTCTGTGACTGGTGAGTACTCAACCAAGTCATTCTGAGAATAGTGTATGCGGCGACCGAGTTGCTC
TTGCCCGGCGTCAACACGGGATAATACCGCGCCACATAGCAGAACTTTAAAAGTGCTCATCATTGGAAAA
CGTTCTTCGGGGCGAAAACTCTCAAGGATCTTACCGCTGTTGAGATCCAGTTCGATGTAACCCACTCGTG
CACCCAACTGATCTTCAGCATCTTTTACTTTCACCAGCGTTTCTGGGTGAGCAAAAACAGGAAGGCAAAA
TGCCGCAAAAAAGGGAATAAGGGCGACACGGAAATGTTGAATACTCATACTCTTCCTTTTTCAATATTAT
TGAAGCATTTATCAGGGTTATTGTCTCATGAGCGGATACATATTTGAATGTATTTAGAAAAATATGCGCC
TTGAGCGACACGAATTATGCAGTGATTTACGACCTGCACAGCCATACCACAGCTTCCGATGGCTGCCTGA
CGCCAGAAGCATTGGTGCACCGTGCAGTCGATGATAAGCTGTCAAACATGAGAATTGTGCCTAATGAGTG
AGCTAACTTACATTAATTGCGTTGCGCTCACTGCCCGCTTTCCAGTCGGGAAACCTGTCGTGCCAGCTGC
ATTAATGAATCGGCCAACGCGCGGGGAGAGGCGGTTTGCGTATTGGGCGCCAGGGTGGTTTTTCTTTTCA
CCAGTGAGACGGGCAACAGCTGATTGCCCTTCACCGCCTGGCCCTGAGAGAGTTGCAGCAAGCGGTCCAC
GCTGGTTTGCCCCAGCAGGCGAAAATCCTGTTTGATGGTGGTTAACGGCGGGATATAACATGAGCTATCT
TCGGTATCGTCGTATCCCACTACCGAGATATCCGCACCAACGCGCAGCCCGGACTCGGTAATGGCGCGCA
TTGCGCCCAGCGCCATCTGATCGTTGGCAACCAGCATCGCAGTGGGAACGATGCCCTCATTCAGCATTTG
CATGGTTTGTTGAAAACCGGACATGGCACTCCAGTCGCCTTCCCGTTCCGCTATCGGCTGAATTTGATTG
CGAGTGAGATATTTATGCCAGCCAGCCAGACGCAGACGCGCCGAGACAGAACTTAATGGGCCCGCTAACA
GCGCGATTTGCTGGTGACCCAATGCGACCAGATGCTCCACGCCCAGTCGCGTACCATCTTCATGGGAGAA
AATAATACTGTTGATGGGTGTCTGGTCAGAGACATCAAGAAATAACGCCGGAACATTAGTGCAGGCAGCT
TCCACAGCAATGGCATCCTGGTCATCCAGCGGATAGTTAATGATCAGCCCACTGACGCGTTGCGCGAGAA
GATTGTGCACCGCCGCTTTACAGGCTTCGACGCCGCTTCGTTCTACCATCGACACCACCACGCTGGCACC
CAGTTGATCGGCGCGAGATTTAATCGCCGCGACAATTTGCGACGGCGCGTGCAGGGCCAGACTGGAGGTG
GCAACGCCAATCAGCAACGACTGTTTGCCCGCCAGTTGTTGTGCCACGCGGTTGGGAATGTAATTCAGCT
CCGCCATCGCCGCTTCCACTTTTTCCCGCGTTTTCGCAGAAACGTGGCTGGCCTGGTTCACCACGCGGGA
AACGGTCTGATAAGAGACACCGGCATACTCTGCGACATCGTATAACGTTACTGGTTTCACATTCACCACC
CTGAATTGACTCTCTTCCGGGCGCTATCATGCCATACCGCGAAAGGTTTTGCACCATTCGATGGTGTCGG
GACGTCAGGTGGCACTTTTCGGGGAAATGTGCGCGGAACCCCTATTTGTTGCGGCCGCGAAGACAGCGTT
ATCAGAGATGAGACACCGTGCGATAATGTCGGGCAATCAGGTGCGACTCGGTACCAAATTCCAGAAAAGA
GGGGAGCGGGAAACCGCTCCCCTTTTTTCGTTTTGGTCCCAATCTATCGATTGTATGGACTTCATCTTCA
TTACCTCGTATCATTGTACACCTGCCGAACGCAAGGGCATGGGCTGTCGACCTTTGAAAAGTACCTTTAC
GGCTAGCTCAGTCCTAGGTATAGTGCTA
